>Addgene plasmid #216282 | pET28a-SUMO-SpyTag003 | addgene full sequence | sequence record 433205 | Addgene NGS Result
ATCCGGATATAGTTCCTCCTTTCAGCAAAAAACCCCTCAAGACCCGTTTAGAGGCCCCAAGGGGTTATGC
TAGTTATTGCTCAGCGGTGGCAGCAGCCAACTCAGCTTCCTTTCGGGCTTTGTTAGCAGCCGGATCTCAG
TGGTGGTGGTGGTGGTGCTCGAGTGCGTTAGCAAGCTTATTTATAGCGTTTGTAGGCGTCCACCATAACA
ATATGAGGAACGCCTCTGCCACCACCGATCTGTTCGCGATGCGCTTCAATAATATCGTTGTCTTCCATAT
CCAGGTCTTCCGGGGTCTGATCGGCCTGAATACGGATGCCGTCATACAGAAAGCGCAGGCTATCCATTTC
TTTACCCTGACGTTTCGCAAAGGCTTCCATCAGGCGACGCAGCGGGGTGGTTTTTTTAATTTTAAAAAAG
ATTTCGCTGCTGCCGTCGCTAACTTTCAGATTAATATGGGTTTCCGGTTTCACTTCCGGTTTAACTTCCG
GTTTCGCTTCCTGGTTCACTTCGCTATCGCTCCCGTGATGATGATGGTGATGGCTCCAGCTACCCATGGT
ATATCTCCTTCTTAAAGTTAAACAAAATTATTTCTAGAGGGGAATTGTTATCCGCTCACAATTCCCCTAT
AGTGAGTCGTATTAATTTCGCGGGATCGAGATCTCGATCCTCTACGCCGGACGCATCGTGGCCGGCATCA
CCGGCGCCACAGGTGCGGTTGCTGGCGCCTATATCGCCGACATCACCGATGGGGAAGATCGGGCTCGCCA
CTTCGGGCTCATGAGCGCTTGTTTCGGCGTGGGTATGGTGGCAGGCCCCGTGGCCGGGGGACTGTTGGGC
GCCATCTCCTTGCATGCACCATTCCTTGCGGCGGCGGTGCTCAACGGCCTCAACCTACTACTGGGCTGCT
TCCTAATGCAGGAGTCGCATAAGGGAGAGCGTCGAGATCCCGGACACCATCGAATGGCGCAAAACCTTTC
GCGGTATGGCATGATAGCGCCCGGAAGAGAGTCAATTCAGGGTGGTGAATGTGAAACCAGTAACGTTATA
CGATGTCGCAGAGTATGCCGGTGTCTCTTATCAGACCGTTTCCCGCGTGGTGAACCAGGCCAGCCACGTT
TCTGCGAAAACGCGGGAAAAAGTGGAAGCGGCGATGGCGGAGCTGAATTACATTCCCAACCGCGTGGCAC
AACAACTGGCGGGCAAACAGTCGTTGCTGATTGGCGTTGCCACCTCCAGTCTGGCCCTGCACGCGCCGTC
GCAAATTGTCGCGGCGATTAAATCTCGCGCCGATCAACTGGGTGCCAGCGTGGTGGTGTCGATGGTAGAA
CGAAGCGGCGTCGAAGCCTGTAAAGCGGCGGTGCACAATCTTCTCGCGCAACGCGTCAGTGGGCTGATCA
TTAACTATCCGCTGGATGACCAGGATGCCATTGCTGTGGAAGCTGCCTGCACTAATGTTCCGGCGTTATT
TCTTGATGTCTCTGACCAGACACCCATCAACAGTATTATTTTCTCCCATGAAGACGGTACGCGACTGGGC
GTGGAGCATCTGGTCGCATTGGGTCACCAGCAAATCGCGCTGTTAGCGGGCCCATTAAGTTCTGTCTCGG
CGCGTCTGCGTCTGGCTGGCTGGCATAAATATCTCACTCGCAATCAAATTCAGCCGATAGCGGAACGGGA
AGGCGACTGGAGTGCCATGTCCGGTTTTCAACAAACCATGCAAATGCTGAATGAGGGCATCGTTCCCACT
GCGATGCTGGTTGCCAACGATCAGATGGCGCTGGGCGCAATGCGCGCCATTACCGAGTCCGGGCTGCGCG
TTGGTGCGGATATCTCGGTAGTGGGATACGACGATACCGAAGACAGCTCATGTTATATCCCGCCGTTAAC
CACCATCAAACAGGATTTTCGCCTGCTGGGGCAAACCAGCGTGGACCGCTTGCTGCAACTCTCTCAGGGC
CAGGCGGTGAAGGGCAATCAGCTGTTGCCCGTCTCACTGGTGAAAAGAAAAACCACCCTGGCGCCCAATA
CGCAAACCGCCTCTCCCCGCGCGTTGGCCGATTCATTAATGCAGCTGGCACGACAGGTTTCCCGACTGGA
AAGCGGGCAGTGAGCGCAACGCAATTAATGTAAGTTAGCTCACTCATTAGGCACCGGGATCTCGACCGAT
GCCCTTGAGAGCCTTCAACCCAGTCAGCTCCTTCCGGTGGGCGCGGGGCATGACTATCGTCGCCGCACTT
ATGACTGTCTTCTTTATCATGCAACTCGTAGGACAGGTGCCGGCAGCGCTCTGGGTCATTTTCGGCGAGG
ACCGCTTTCGCTGGAGCGCGACGATGATCGGCCTGTCGCTTGCGGTATTCGGAATCTTGCACGCCCTCGC
TCAAGCCTTCGTCACTGGTCCCGCCACCAAACGTTTCGGCGAGAAGCAGGCCATTATCGCCGGCATGGCG
GCCCCACGGGTGCGCATGATCGTGCTCCTGTCGTTGAGGACCCGGCTAGGCTGGCGGGGTTGCCTTACTG
GTTAGCAGAATGAATCACCGATACGCGAGCGAACGTGAAGCGACTGCTGCTGCAAAACGTCTGCGACCTG
AGCAACAACATGAATGGTCTTCGGTTTCCGTGTTTCGTAAAGTCTGGAAACGCGGAAGTCAGCGCCCTGC
ACCATTATGTTCCGGATCTGCATCGCAGGATGCTGCTGGCTACCCTGTGGAACACCTACATCTGTATTAA
CGAAGCGCTGGCATTGACCCTGAGTGATTTTTCTCTGGTCCCGCCGCATCCATACCGCCAGTTGTTTACC
CTCACAACGTTCCAGTAACCGGGCATGTTCATCATCAGTAACCCGTATCGTGAGCATCCTCTCTCGTTTC
ATCGGTATCATTACCCCCATGAACAGAAATCCCCCTTACACGGAGGCATCAGTGACCAAACAGGAAAAAA
CCGCCCTTAACATGGCCCGCTTTATCAGAAGCCAGACATTAACGCTTCTGGAGAAACTCAACGAGCTGGA
CGCGGATGAACAGGCAGACATCTGTGAATCGCTTCACGACCACGCTGATGAGCTTTACCGCAGCTGCCTC
GCGCGTTTCGGTGATGACGGTGAAAACCTCTGACACATGCAGCTCCCGGAGACGGTCACAGCTTGTCTGT
AAGCGGATGCCGGGAGCAGACAAGCCCGTCAGGGCGCGTCAGCGGGTGTTGGCGGGTGTCGGGGCGCAGC
CATGACCCAGTCACGTAGCGATAGCGGAGTGTATACTGGCTTAACTATGCGGCATCAGAGCAGATTGTAC
TGAGAGTGCACCATTGCGGTGTGAAATACCGCACAGATGCGTAAGGAGAAAATACCGCATCAGGCGCTCT
TCCGCTTCCTCGCTCACTGACTCGCTGCGCTCGGTCGTTCGGCTGCGGCGAGCGGTATCAGCTCACTCAA
AGGCGGTAATACGGTTATCCACAGAATCAGGGGATAACGCAGGAAAGAACATGTGAGCAAAAGGCCAGCA
AAAGGCCAGGAACCGTAAAAAGGCCGCGTTGCTGGCGTTTTTCCATAGGCTCCGCCCCCCTGACGAGCAT
CACAAAAATCGACGCTCAAGTCAGAGGTGGCGAAACCCGACAGGACTATAAAGATACCAGGCGTTTCCCC
CTGGAAGCTCCCTCGTGCGCTCTCCTGTTCCGACCCTGCCGCTTACCGGATACCTGTCCGCCTTTCTCCC
TTCGGGAAGCGTGGCGCTTTCTCATAGCTCACGCTGTAGGTATCTCAGTCCGGTGTAGGTCGTTCGCTCC
AAGCTGGGCTGTGTGCACGAACCCCCCGTTCAGCCCGACCGCTGCGCCTTATCCGGTAACTATCGTCTTG
AGTCCAACCCGGTAAGACACGACTTATCGCCACTGGCAGCAGCCACTGGTAACAGGATTAGCAGAGCGAG
GTATGTAGGCGGTGCTACAGAGTTCTTGAAGTGGTGGCCTAACTACGGCTACACTAGAAGGACAGTATTT
GGTATCTGCGCTCTGCTGAAGCCAGTTACCTTCGGAAAAAGAGTTGGTAGCTCTTGATCCGGCAAACAAA
CCACCGCTGGTAGCGGTGGTTTTTTTGTTTGCAAGCAGCAGATTACGCGCAGAAAAAAAGGATCTCAAGA
AGATCCTTTGATCTTTTCTACGGGGTCTGACGCTCAGTGGAACGAAAACTCACGTTAAGGGATTTTGGTC
ATGAACAATAAAACTGTCTGCTTACATAAACAGTAATACAAGGGGTGTTATGAGCCATATTCAACGGGAA
ACGTCTTGCTCTAGGCCGCGATTAAATTCCAACATGGATGCTGATTTATATGGGTATAAATGGGCTCGCG
ATAATGTCGGGCAATCAGGTGCGACAATCTATCGATTGTATGGGAAGCCCGATGCGCCAGAGTTGTTTCT
GAAACATGGCAAAGGTAGCGTTGCCAATGATGTTACAGATGAGATGGTCAGACTAAACTGGCTGACGGAA
TTTATGCCTCTTCCGACCATCAAGCATTTTATCCGTACTCCTGATGATGCATGGTTACTCACCACTGCGA
TCCCCGGGAAAACAGCATTCCAGGTATTAGAAGAATATCCTGATTCAGGTGAAAATATTGTTGATGCGCT
GGCAGTGTTCCTGCGCCGGTTGCATTCGATTCCTGTTTGTAATTGTCCTTTTAACAGCGATCGCGTATTT
CGTCTCGCTCAGGCGCAATCACGAATGAATAACGGTTTGGTTGATGCGAGTGATTTTGATGACGAGCGTA
ATGGCTGGCCTGTTGAACAAGTCTGGAAAGAAATGCATAAACTTTTGCCATTCTCACCGGATTCAGTCGT
CACTCATGGTGATTTCTCACTTGATAACCTTATTTTTGACGAGGGGAAATTAATAGGTTGTATTGATGTT
GGACGAGTCGGAATCGCAGACCGATACCAGGATCTTGCCATCCTATGGAACTGCCTCGGTGAGTTTTCTC
CTTCATTACAGAAACGGCTTTTTCAAAAATATGGTATTGATAATCCTGATATGAATAAATTGCAGTTTCA
TTTGATGCTCGATGAGTTTTTCTAAGAATTAATTCATGAGCGGATACATATTTGAATGTATTTAGAAAAA
TAAACAAATAGGGGTTCCGCGCACATTTCCCCGAAAAGTGCCACCTAAATTGTAAGCGTTAATATTTTGT
TAAAATTCGCGTTAAATTTTTGTTAAATCAGCTCATTTTTTAACCAATAGGCCGAAATCGGCAAAATCCC
TTATAAATCAAAAGAATAGACCGAGATAGGGT
[37 nt withheld, positions 5283-5319]
AAAGAACGTGGACTCCAACGTCAAAGG
[49 nt withheld, positions 5347-5395]
T
[91 nt withheld, positions 5397-5487]
G
[124 nt withheld, positions 5489-5612]
CCCATTCGCCA
Features (pLannotate 1.2.2; 19 found; start..end, strand, type, name):
     26..73      -  terminator     T7 terminator: transcription terminator for bacteriophage T7 RNA polymerase
     81..130     -  CDS            SET1 (fragment): solubility-enhancement tag derived from T7 phage gene 10B
    140..157     -  CDS            9xHis (fragment): 9xHis affinity tag
    231..521     -  CDS            SMT3: SMT3_YEAST - Experimental evidence at protein level: Swiss-Prot protein existence level 1. Not known; suppressor of MIF2 mutations. From Saccharomyces cerevisiae (strain ATCC 204508 / S288c) (Baker's yeast).
    564..586     -  RBS            RBS: efficient ribosome binding site from bacteriophage T7 gene 10 (Olins and Rangwala, 1989)
    601..625     -  protein_bind   lac operator: The lac repressor binds to the lac operator to inhibit transcription in E. coli. This inhibition can be relieved by adding lactose or isopropyl-β-D-thiogalactopyranoside (IPTG). lac repressor encoded by lacI
    626..644     -  promoter       T7 promoter: promoter for bacteriophage T7 RNA polymerase
    666..945     +  CDS            TcR (fragment): tetracycline efflux protein; tet; confers resistance to tetracycline
    953..1030    +  promoter       lacI promoter: lacI
   1031..2113    +  CDS            lacI: lac repressor; lacI; The lac repressor binds to the lac operator to inhibit transcription in E. coli. This inhibition can be relieved by adding lactose or isopropyl-β-D-thiogalactopyranoside (IPTG).
   2126..2147    +  protein_bind   CAP binding site: CAP binding activates transcription in the presence of cAMP. E. coli catabolite activator protein
   2162..2453    +  CDS            TcR (fragment): tetracycline efflux protein; tet; confers resistance to tetracycline
   2525..2905    -  CDS            YPB1_ECOLX: Protein predicted: Swiss-Prot protein existence level 4. From Escherichia coli.
   2922..3113    +  CDS            rop: Rop protein, which maintains plasmids at low copy number; rop
   3215..3354    +  misc_feature   bom: basis of mobility region from pBR322
   3540..4128    -  rep_origin     ori: high-copy-number ColE1/pMB1/pBR322/pUC origin of replication
   4250..5065    +  CDS            KanR: aminoglycoside phosphotransferase; aph(3')-Ia; confers resistance to kanamycin in bacteria or G418 (Geneticin®) in eukaryotes
   5074..5131    -  promoter       AmpR promoter (fragment): bla
   5184..5612    -  rep_origin     f1 ori (sequence partly withheld): f1 bacteriophage origin of replication; arrow indicates direction of (+) strand synthesis
