[The description below was written by a language model from this plasmid's Addgene catalogue record and pLannotate feature annotations shown in this document.]
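Description:
pET28a-SUMO-SpyTag003 is a bacterial expression plasmid built on the Novagen pET28a backbone for producing a SUMO domain carrying a C-terminal SpyTag003 in E. coli. It replicates from a ColE1/pBR322-type origin accompanied by the rop gene and bom region, is selected with kanamycin through the aph(3')-Ia aminoglycoside phosphotransferase gene, and retains an f1 phage origin. The catalogue lists it as high copy, although rop normally moderates the copy number of pBR322-derived replicons. The catalogue gives a total size of 5750 bp, whereas the sequenced record behind the feature table is 5,623 nt. The record does not explain this difference.

The expression cassette follows the standard pET arrangement: a T7 promoter with an adjacent lac operator, the T7 gene 10 ribosome binding site, the open reading frame, and a T7 terminator. A plasmid-borne lacI gene supplies repressor, so transcription depends on T7 RNA polymerase in the host and is induced with IPTG. The insert, described as synthetic and assembled by Gibson cloning, encodes a His6 tag at the N terminus, a SUMO domain that annotates as yeast SMT3, and SpyTag003 at the C terminus. SpyTag003 itself is not called by the automated annotation. The table does mark a histidine-tag fragment and a short SET1-like fragment between the SMT3 region and the terminator, which probably reflect residual pET28a sequence, and the record does not indicate whether they are translated. SpyTag003 is a short peptide that spontaneously forms a covalent isopeptide bond with its SpyCatcher003 partner, so the His-purifiable SUMO fusion can serve as a small, soluble model ligand for SpyTag/SpyCatcher coupling. The associated work concerns combinatorial assembly of bispecific binders using this chemistry.
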