Addgene plasmid #216282: pET28a-SUMO-SpyTag003
Purpose: Expresses SUMO with a C-terminal SpyTag003 in bacterial cells
Depositing lab: Mark Howarth. Depositing organization: University of Oxford. Publication: SpyMask enables combinatorial assembly of bispecific binders. Driscoll CL, Keeble AH, Howarth MR. Nat Commun. 2024 Mar 16;15(1):2403. doi: 10.1038/s41467-024-46599-9. PubMed 38493197.
Backbone
  Vector backbone: pET28a
  Backbone manufacturer: Novagen
  Backbone size w/o insert (bp): 5369
  Total vector size (bp): 5750
  Vector type: Bacterial Expression
Growth in bacteria
  Bacterial resistance: Kanamycin, 50 μg/mL
  Growth temperature: 37°C
  Growth strain: DH5alpha
  Copy number: High Copy
Gene/Insert
  Gene/Insert name: SUMO-SpyTag003
  Species: Synthetic
  Insert size (bp): 381
  Promoter: T7 promoter
  Tag / fusion protein: His6 (N terminal on insert); SpyTag003 (C terminal on insert)
  Cloning method: Gibson Cloning
  Sequencing primers: 5′ T7F; 3′ T7R
Terms and licenses: Academic/Nonprofit Terms; Industry Terms: Not Available to Industry
How to cite: pET28a-SUMO-SpyTag003 was a gift from Mark Howarth (Addgene plasmid # 216282 ; http://n2t.net/addgene:216282 ; RRID:Addgene_216282)
